>Addgene plasmid | pDONR223-MAP3K11 Sequencing Result | analyzer sequence | sequence record 29338
GCTCGGGCCCAATAATGATTTTATTTTGACTGATAGTGACCTGTTCGTTGCAACAAATTGATGAGCAATG
CTTTTTTATAATGCCAACTTTGTACAAAAAAGTTGGCACCATGGAGCCCTTGAAGAGCCTCTTCCTCAAG
AGCCCTCTAGGGTCATGGAATGGCAGTGGCAGCGGGGGTGGTGGGGGCGGTGGAGGAGGCCGGCCTGAGG
GGTCTCCAAAGGCAGCGGGTTATGCCAACCCGGTGTGGACAGCCCTGTTCGACTACGAGCCCAGTGGGCA
GGATGAGCTGGCCCTGAGGAAGGGTGACCGTGTGGAGGTGCTGTCCCGGGACGCAGCCATCTCAGGAGAC
GAGGGCTGGTGGGCGGGCCAGGTGGGTGGCCAGGTGGGCATCTTCCCGTCCAACTATGTGTCTCGGGGTG
GTGGCCCGCCCCCCTGCGAGGTGGCCAGCTTCCAGGAGCTGCGGCTGGAGGAGGTGATCGGCATTGGAGG
CTTTGGCAAGGTGTACAGGGGCAGCTGGCGAGGTGAGCTGGTGGCTGTGAAGGCAGCTCGCCAGGACCCC
GATGAGGACATCAGTGTGACAGCCGAGAGCGTTCGCCAGGAGGCCCGGCTCTTCGCCATGCTG
